>Addgene plasmid #103008 | pUDE731 | addgene full sequence | sequence record 260825 | Addgene NGS Result
TACAGGCAACACGCAGATATAGGTGCGACGTGAACAGTGAGCTGTATGTGCGCAGCTCGCGTTGCATTTT
CGGAAGCGCTCGTTTTCGGAAACGCTTTGAAGTTCCTATTCCGAAGTTCCTATTCTCTAGAAAGTATAGG
AACTTCAGAGCGCTTTTGAAAACCAAAAGCGCTCTGAAGACGCACTTTCAAAAAACCAAAAACGCACCGG
ACTGTAACGAGCTACTAAAATATTGCGAATACCGCTTCCACAAACATTGCTCAAAAGTATCTCTTTGCTA
TATATCTCTGTGCTATATCCCTATATAACCTACCCATCCACCTTTCGCTCCTTGAACTTGCATCTAAACT
CGACCTCTACATTTTTTATGTTTATCTCTAGTATTACTCTTTAGACAAAAAAATTGTAGTAAGAACTATT
CATAGAGTGAATCGAAAACAATACGAAAATGTAAACATTTCCTATACGTAGTATATAGAGACAAAATAGA
AGAAACCGTTCATAATTTTCTGACCAATGAAGAATCATCAACGCTATCACTTTCTGTTCACAAAGTATGC
GCAATCCACATCGGTATAGAATATAATCGGGGATGCCTTTATCTTGAAAAAATGCACCCGCAGCTTCGCT
AGTAATCAGTAAACGCGGGAAGTGGAGTCAGGCTTTTTTTATGGAAGAGAAAATAGACACCAAAGTAGCC
TTCTTCTAACCTTAACGGACCTACAGTGCAAAAAGTTATCAAGAGACTGCATTATAGAGCGCACAAAGGA
GAAAAAAAGTAATCTAAGATGCTTTGTTAGAAAAATAGCGCTCTCGGGATGCATTTTTGTAGAACAAAAA
AGAAGTATAGATTCTTTGTTGGTAAAATAGCGCTCTCGCGTTGCATTTCTGTTCTGTAAAAATGCAGCTC
AGATTCTTTGTTTGAAAAATTAGCGCTCTCGCGTTGCATTTTTGTTTTACAAAAATGAAGCACAGATTCT
TCGTTGGTAAAATAGCGCTTTCGCGTTGCATTTCTGTTCTGTAAAAATGCAGCTCAGATTCTTTGTTTGA
AAAATTAGCGCTCTCGCGTTGCATTTTTGTTCTACAAAATGAAGCACAGATGCTTCGTTCAGGTGGCACT
TTTCGGGGAAATGTGCGCGGAACCCCTATTTGTTTATTTTTCTAAATACATTCAAATATGTATCCGCTCA
TGAGACAATAACCCTGATAAATGCTTCAATAATATTGAAAAAGGAAGAGTATGAGTATTCAACATTTCCG
TGTCGCCCTTATTCCCTTTTTTGCGGCATTTTGCCTTCCTGTTTTTGCTCACCCAGAAACGCTGGTGAAA
GTAAAAGATGCTGAAGATCAGTTGGGTGCACGAGTGGGTTACATCGAACTGGATCTCAACAGCGGTAAGA
TCCTTGAGAGTTTTCGCCCCGAAGAACGTTTTCCAATGATGAGCACTTTTAAAGTTCTGCTATGTGGCGC
GGTATTATCCCGTATTGACGCCGGGCAAGAGCAACTCGGTCGCCGCATACACTATTCTCAGAATGACTTG
GTTGAGTACTCACCAGTCACAGAAAAGCATCTTACGGATGGCATGACAGTAAGAGAATTATGCAGTGCTG
CCATAACCATGAGTGATAACACTGCGGCCAACTTACTTCTGACAACGATCGGAGGACCGAAGGAGCTAAC
CGCTTTTTTGCACAACATGGGGGATCATGTAACTCGCCTTGATCGTTGGGAACCGGAGCTGAATGAAGCC
ATACCAAACGACGAGCGTGACACCACGATGCCTGTAGCAATGGCAACAACGTTGCGCAAACTATTAACTG
GCGAACTACTTACTCTAGCTTCCCGGCAACAATTAATAGACTGGATGGAGGCGGATAAAGTTGCAGGACC
ACTTCTGCGCTCGGCCCTTCCGGCTGGCTGGTTTATTGCTGATAAATCTGGAGCCGGTGAGCGTGGGTCT
CGCGGTATCATTGCAGCACTGGGGCCAGATGGTAAGCCCTCCCGTATCGTAGTTATCTACACGACGGGGA
GTCAGGCAACTATGGATGAACGAAATAGACAGATCGCTGAGATAGGTGCCTCACTGATTAAGCATTGGTA
ACTGTCAGACCAAGTTTACTCATATATACTTTAGATTGATTTAAAACTTCATTTTTAATTTAAAAGGATC
TAGGTGAAGATCCTTTTTGATAATCTCATGACCAAAATCCCTTAACGTGAGTTTTCGTTCCACTGAGCGT
CAGACCCCGTAGAAAAGATCAAAGGATCTTCTTGAGATCCTTTTTTTCTGCGCGTAATCTGCTGCTTGCA
AACAAAAAAACCACCGCTACCAGCGGTGGTTTGTTTGCCGGATCAAGAGCTACCAACTCTTTTTCCGAAG
GTAACTGGCTTCAGCAGAGCGCAGATACCAAATACTGTTCTTCTAGTGTAGCCGTAGTTAGGCCACCACT
TCAAGAACTCTGTAGCACCGCCTACATACCTCGCTCTGCTAATCCTGTTACCAGTGGCTGCTGCCAGTGG
CGATAAGTCGTGTCTTACCGGGTTGGACTCAAGACGATAGTTACCGGATAAGGCGCAGCGGTCGGGCTGA
ACGGGGGGTTCGTGCACACAGCCCAGCTTGGAGCGAACGACCTACACCGAACTGAGATACCTACAGCGTG
AGCTATGAGAAAGCGCCACGCTTCCCGAAGGGAGAAAGGCGGACAGGTATCCGGTAAGCGGCAGGGTCGG
AACAGGAGAGCGCACGAGGGAGCTTCCAGGGGGAAACGCCTGGTATCTTTATAGTCCTGTCGGGTTTCGC
CACCTCTGACTTGAGCGTCGATTTTTGTGATGCTCGTCAGGGGGGCGGAGCCTATGGAAAAACGCCAGCA
ACGCGGCCTTTTTACGGTTCCTGGCCTTTTGCTGGCCTTTTGCTCACATGTTCTTTCCTGCGTTATCCCC
TGATTCTGTGGATAACCGTATTACCGCCTTTGAGTGAGCTGATACCGCTCGCCGCAGCCGAACGACCGAG
CGCAGCGAGTCAGTGAGCGAGGAAGCGGAAGAGCGCCCAATACGCAAACCGCCTCTCGCCTACGGTTCCC
GAAGTATGCTGCTGATGTCTGGCTATACCTATCCGTCTACGTGAATACCCTCACTAAAGGGAACAAAAGC
TGGAGCTCATAGCTTCAAAATGTTTCTACTCCTTTTTTACTCTTCCAGATTTTCTCGGACTCCGCGCATC
GCCGTACCACTTCAAAACACCCAAGCACAGCATACTAAATTTCCCCTCTTTCTTCCTCTAGGGTGTCGTT
AATTACCCGTACTAAAGGTTTGGAAAAGAAAAAAGAGACCGCCTCGTTTCTTTTTCTTCGTCGAAAAAGG
CAATAAAAATTTTTATCACGTTTCTTTTTCTTGAAAATTTTTTTTTTGATTTTTTTCTCTTTCGATGACC
TCCCATTGATATTTAAGTTAATAAACGGTCTTCAATTTCTCAAGTTTCAGTTTCATTTTTCTTGTTCTAT
TACAACTTTTTTTACTTCTTGCTCATTAGAAAGAAAGCATAGCAATCTAATCTAAGTTTTATGAGCATCT
ACCAGGAGTTCGTCAACAAGTATTCACTGAGTAAGACACTGCGGTTCGAGCTGATCCCACAGGGCAAGAC
ACTGGAGAACATCAAGGCCCGAGGCCTGATTCTGGACGATGAGAAGCGGGCAAAAGACTATAAGAAAGCC
AAGCAGATCATTGATAAATACCACCAGTTCTTTATCGAGGAAATTCTGAGCTCCGTGTGCATCAGTGAGG
ATCTGCTGCAGAATTACTCAGACGTGTACTTCAAGCTGAAGAAGAGCGACGATGACAACCTGCAGAAGGA
CTTCAAGTCCGCCAAGGACACCATCAAGAAACAGATTAGCGAGTACATCAAGGACTCCGAAAAGTTTAAA
AATCTGTTCAACCAGAATCTGATCGATGCTAAGAAAGGCCAGGAGTCCGACCTGATCCTGTGGCTGAAAC
AGTCTAAGGACAATGGGATTGAACTGTTCAAGGCTAACTCCGATATCACTGATATTGACGAGGCACTGGA
AATCATCAAGAGCTTCAAGGGATGGACCACATACTTTAAAGGCTTCCACGAGAACCGCAAGAACGTGTAC
TCCAGCAACGACATTCCTACCTCCATCATCTACCGAATCGTCGATGACAATCTGCCAAAGTTCCTGGAGA
ACAAGGCCAAATATGAATCTCTGAAGGACAAAGCTCCCGAGGCAATTAATTACGAACAGATCAAGAAAGA
TCTGGCTGAGGAACTGACATTCGATATCGACTATAAGACTAGCGAGGTGAACCAGAGGGTCTTTTCCCTG
GACGAGGTGTTTGAAATCGCCAATTTCAACAATTACCTGAACCAGTCCGGCATTACTAAATTCAATACCA
TCATTGGCGGGAAGTTTGTGAACGGGGAGAATACCAAGCGCAAGGGAATTAACGAATACATCAATCTGTA
TAGCCAGCAGATCAACGACAAAACTCTGAAGAAATACAAGATGTCTGTGCTGTTCAAACAGATCCTGAGT
GATACCGAGTCCAAGTCTTTTGTCATTGATAAACTGGAAGATGACTCAGACGTGGTCACTACCATGCAGA
GCTTTTATGAGCAGATCGCCGCTTTCAAGACAGTGGAGGAAAAATCTATTAAGGAAACTCTGAGTCTGCT
GTTCGATGACCTGAAAGCCCAGAAGCTGGACCTGAGTAAGATCTACTTCAAAAACGATAAGAGTCTGACA
GACCTGTCACAGCAGGTGTTTGATGACTATTCCGTGATTGGGACCGCCGTCCTGGAGTACATTACACAGC
AGATCGCTCCAAAGAACCTGGATAATCCCTCTAAGAAAGAGCAGGAACTGATCGCTAAGAAAACCGAGAA
GGCAAAATATCTGAGTCTGGAAACAATTAAGCTGGCACTGGAGGAGTTCAACAAGCACAGGGATATTGAC
AAACAGTGCCGCTTTGAGGAAATCCTGGCCAACTTCGCAGCCATCCCCATGATTTTTGATGAGATCGCCC
AGAACAAAGACAATCTGGCTCAGATCAGTATTAAGTACCAGAACCAGGGCAAGAAAGACCTGCTGCAGGC
TTCAGCAGAAGATGACGTGAAAGCCATCAAGGATCTGCTGGACCAGACCAACAATCTGCTGCACAAGCTG
AAAATCTTCCATATTAGTCAGTCAGAGGATAAGGCTAATATCCTGGATAAAGACGAACACTTCTACCTGG
TGTTCGAGGAATGTTACTTCGAGCTGGCAAACATTGTCCCCCTGTATAACAAGATTAGGAACTACATCAC
ACAGAAGCCTTACTCTGACGAGAAGTTTAAACTGAACTTCGAAAATAGTACCCTGGCCAACGGGTGGGAT
AAGAACAAGGAGCCTGACAACACAGCTATCCTGTTCATCAAGGATGACAAGTACTATCTGGGAGTGATGA
ATAAGAAAAACAATAAGATCTTCGATGACAAAGCCATTAAGGAGAACAAAGGGGAAGGATACAAGAAAAT
CGTGTATAAGCTGCTGCCCGGCGCAAATAAGATGCTGCCTAAGGTGTTCTTCAGCGCCAAGAGTATCAAA
TTCTACAACCCATCCGAGGACATCCTGCGGATTAGAAATCACTCAACACATACTAAGAACGGGAGCCCCC
AGAAGGGATATGAGAAATTTGAGTTCAACATCGAGGATTGCAGGAAGTTTATTGACTTCTACAAGCAGAG
CATCTCCAAACACCCTGAATGGAAGGATTTTGGCTTCCGGTTTTCCGACACACAGAGATATAACTCTATC
GACGAGTTCTACCGCGAGGTGGAAAATCAGGGGTATAAGCTGACTTTTGAGAACATTTCTGAAAGTTACA
TCGACAGCGTGGTCAATCAGGGAAAGCTGTACCTGTTCCAGATCTATAACAAAGATTTTTCAGCATACAG
CAAGGGCAGACCAAACCTGCATACACTGTACTGGAAGGCCCTGTTCGATGAGAGGAATCTGCAGGACGTG
GTCTATAAACTGAACGGAGAGGCCGAACTGTTTTACCGGAAGCAGTCTATTCCTAAGAAAATCACTCACC
CAGCTAAGGAGGCCATCGCTAACAAGAACAAGGACAATCCTAAGAAAGAGAGCGTGTTCGAATACGATCT
GATTAAGGACAAGCGGTTCACCGAAGATAAGTTCTTTTTCCATTGTCCAATCACCATTAACTTCAAGTCA
AGCGGCGCTAACAAGTTCAACGACGAGATCAATCTGCTGCTGAAGGAAAAAGCAAACGATGTGCACATCC
TGAGCATTGACCGAGGAGAGCGGCATCTGGCCTACTATACCCTGGTGGATGGCAAAGGGAATATCATTAA
GCAGGATACATTCAACATCATTGGCAATGACCGGATGAAAACCAACTACCACGATAAACTGGCTGCAATC
GAGAAGGATAGAGACTCAGCTAGGAAGGACTGGAAGAAAATCAACAACATTAAGGAGATGAAGGAAGGCT
ATCTGAGCCAGGTGGTCCATGAGATTGCAAAGCTGGTCATCGAATACAATGCCATTGTGGTGTTCGAGGA
TCTGAACTTCGGCTTTAAGAGGGGGCGCTTTAAGGTGGAAAAACAGGTCTATCAGAAGCTGGAGAAAATG
CTGATCGAAAAGCTGAATTACCTGGTGTTTAAAGATAACGAGTTCGACAAGACCGGAGGCGTCCTGAGAG
CCTACCAGCTGACAGCTCCCTTTGAAACTTTCAAGAAAATGGGAAAACAGACAGGCATCATCTACTATGT
GCCAGCCGGATTCACTTCCAAGATCTGCCCCGTGACCGGCTTTGTCAACCAGCTGTACCCTAAATATGAG
TCAGTGAGCAAGTCCCAGGAATTTTTCAGCAAGTTCGATAAGATCTGTTATAATCTGGACAAGGGGTACT
TCGAGTTTTCCTTCGATTACAAGAACTTCGGCGACAAGGCCGCTAAGGGGAAATGGACCATTGCCTCCTT
CGGATCTCGCCTGATCAACTTTCGAAATTCCGATAAAAACCACAATTGGGACACTAGGGAGGTGTACCCA
ACCAAGGAGCTGGAAAAGCTGCTGAAAGACTACTCTATCGAGTATGGACATGGCGAATGCATCAAGGCAG
CCATCTGTGGCGAGAGTGATAAGAAATTTTTCGCCAAGCTGACCTCAGTGCTGAATACAATCCTGCAGAT
GCGGAACTCAAAGACCGGGACAGAACTGGACTATCTGATTAGCCCCGTGGCTGATGTCAACGGAAACTTC
TTCGACAGCAGACAGGCACCCAAAAATATGCCTCAGGATGCAGACGCCAACGGGGCCTACCACATCGGGC
TGAAGGGACTGATGCTGCTGGGCCGGATCAAGAACAATCAGGAGGGGAAGAAGCTGAACCTGGTCATTAA
GAACGAGGAATACTTCGAGTTTGTCCAGAATAGAAATAACAAAAGGCCGGCGGCCACGAAAAAGGCCGGC
CAGGCAAAAAAGAAAAAGGGATCCTACCCATACGATGTTCCAGATTACGCTTATCCCTACGACGTGCCTG
ATTATGCATACCCATATGATGTCCCCGACTATGCCTAAATTAGTTATGTCACGCTTACATTCACGCCCTC
CCCCCACATCCGCTCTAACCGAAAAGGAAGGAGTTAGACAACCTGAAGTCTAGGTCCCTATTTATTTTTT
TATAGTTATGTTAGTATTAAGAACGTTATTTATATTTCAAATTTTTCTTTTTTTTCTGTACAGACGCGTG
TACGCATGTAACATTATACTGAAAACCTTGCTTGAGAAGGTTTTGGGACGCTCGAAGGCTTTAATTTGCG
GCCCACCTTTCGAGAGGACGATGCCCGTGTCTAAATGATTCGACCAGCCTAAGAATGTTCAACGGCTGGT
CGAATCATTTAGACACGGGCATCGTCCTCTCGAAAGGTGGCTAGGCCACTAGTGGATCTGATATCACCTA
ATAACTTCGTATAGCATACATTATACGAAGTTATATTAAGGGTTCTCGAGAGCTCGTTTTATTTAGGTTC
TATCGAGGAGAAAAAGCGACAAGAAGAGATAGACCATGGATAAATGATTATGTTCTAAACACTCCTCAGA
AGCTCATCGAACTGTCATCCTGCGTGAAGATTAAAATCCAACTTAGAAATTTCGAGCTTACGGAGACAAT
CATATGGGAGAAGCAATTGGAAGATAGAAAAAAGGTACTCGGTACATAAATATATGTGATTCTGGGTAGA
AGATCGGTCTGCATTGGATGGTGGTAACGCATTTTTTTACACACATTACTTGCCTCGAGCATCAAATGGT
GGTTATTCGTGGATCTATATCACGTGATTTGCTTAAGAATTGTCGTTCATGGTGACACTTTTAGCTTTGA
CATGATTAAGCTCATCTCAATTGATGTTATCTAAAGTCATTTCAACTATCTAAGATGTGGTTGTGATTGG
GCCATTTTGTGAAAGCCAGTACGCCAGCGTCAATACACTCCCGTCAATTAGTTGCACCATGTCCACAAAA
TCATATACCAGTAGAGCTGAGACTCATGCAAGTCCGGTTGCATCGAAACTTTTACGTTTAATGGATGAAA
AGAAGACCAATTTGTGTGCTTCTCTTGACGTTCGTTCGACTGATGAGCTATTGAAACTTGTTGAAACGTT
GGGTCCATACATTTGCCTTTTGAAAACACACGTTGATATCTTGGATGATTTCAGTTATGAGGGTACTGTC
GTTCCATTGAAAGCATTGGCAGAGAAATACAAGTTCTTGATATTTGAGGACAGAAAATTCGCCGATATCG
GTAACACAGTCAAATTACAATATACATCGGGCGTTTACCGTATCGCAGAATGGTCTGATATCACCAACGC
CCACGGGGTTACTGGTGCTGGTATTGTTGCTGGCTTGAAACAAGGTGCGCAAGAGGTCACCAAAGAACCA
AGGGGATTATTGATGCTTGCTGAATTGTCTTCCAAGGGTTCTCTAGCACACGGTGAATATACTAAGGGTA
CCGTTGATATTGCAAAGAGTGATAAAGATTTCGTTATTGGGTTCATTGCTCAGAACGATATGGGAGGAAG
AGAAGAAGGGTTTGATTGGCTAATCATGACCCCAGGTGTAGGTTTAGACGACAAAGGCGATGCATTGGGT
CAGCAGTACAGAACCGTCGACGAAGTTGTAAGTGGTGGATCAGATATCATCATTGTTGGCAGAGGACTTT
TCGCCAAGGGTAGAGATCCTAAGGTTGAAGGTGAAAGATACAGAAATGCTGGATGGGAAGCGTACCAAAA
GAGAATCAGCGCTCCCCATTAATTATACAGGAAACTTAATAGAACAAATCACATATTTAATCTAATAGCC
ACCTGCATTGGCACGGTGCAACACTACTTCAACTTCATCTTACAAAAAGATCACGTGATCTGTTGTATTG
GGATCTCTAGACCTAATAACTTCGTATAGCATACATTATACGAAGTTATATTAAGGGTTGTCGACCTGCA
GCGTACGAAGGTGCCTATTGATGATCTGGCGGAATGTCTGCCGTGCCATAGCCATGCCTTCACATATAG
Features (pLannotate 1.2.2; 12 found; start..end, strand, type, name):
    127..1109    +  rep_origin     2μ ori: yeast 2μ plasmid origin of replication
   1136..1240    +  promoter       AmpR promoter: bla
   1241..2101    +  CDS            AmpR: β-lactamase; bla; confers resistance to ampicillin, carbenicillin, and related antibiotics
   2272..2860    +  rep_origin     ori: high-copy-number ColE1/pMB1/pBR322/pUC origin of replication
   3158..3556    +  promoter       TEF1 promoter: S. cerevisiae TEF1; promoter for EF-1α
   3561..7460    +  CDS            cas12a: CS12A_FRATN - Also known as cpf1 From Francisella tularensis subsp. novicida (strain U112).
   7461..7508    +  CDS            nucleoplasmin NLS: bipartite nuclear localization signal from nucleoplasmin
   7515..7595    +  CDS            3xHA: three tandem HA epitope tags
   7638..7827    +  terminator     CYC1 terminator: S. cerevisiae CYC1; transcription terminator for CYC1
   7981..8014    +  protein_bind   loxP: Cre-mediated recombination occurs in the 8-bp core sequence (GCATACAT). Cre recombinase
   8529..9314    +  CDS            URA3: PYRF_YEAST - Experimental evidence at protein level: Swiss-Prot protein existence level 1. From Saccharomyces cerevisiae (strain ATCC 204508 / S288c) (Baker's yeast).
   9466..9499    +  protein_bind   loxP: Cre-mediated recombination occurs in the 8-bp core sequence (GCATACAT). Cre recombinase
