[The description below was written by a language model from this plasmid's Addgene catalogue record and pLannotate feature annotations shown in this document.]
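Description:
pUDE731 is an episomal yeast expression plasmid built on the pMEL10 backbone for producing the CRISPR nuclease FnCpf1 (Cas12a) in Saccharomyces cerevisiae. It is a shuttle vector. A high-copy ColE1/pUC-type origin and the β-lactamase gene (AmpR, with its own promoter) allow propagation and ampicillin selection in E. coli. The 2μ origin supports multicopy episomal maintenance in yeast, where a URA3 marker gives selection by uracil prototrophy. In the annotated sequence, URA3 is flanked by two directly oriented loxP sites, so the marker could in principle be excised by Cre recombinase, although the record does not describe such a use.

The payload is a human codon-optimised Cpf1 open reading frame from Francisella tularensis subsp. novicida U112, derived in part from an earlier mammalian Cpf1 expression plasmid and assembled by Gibson cloning. The coding sequence is fused at its C terminus to a bipartite nucleoplasmin nuclear localisation signal, which directs the nuclease to the nucleus, and to a 3xHA epitope tag for immunodetection. Transcription ends at the CYC1 terminator.

The record is inconsistent about the promoter. The stated purpose names TDH3p, whereas both the catalogue promoter field and the sequence annotation identify the constitutive TEF1 promoter immediately upstream of the gene. The sequenced record (9,589 nt) is also slightly shorter than the listed total size. No crRNA expression cassette is annotated, so the plasmid appears to supply only the nuclease, with guide RNAs provided separately. It is intended for Cpf1-mediated genome editing in S. cerevisiae.
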