Addgene plasmid #103008: pUDE731
Purpose: S. cerevisiae Episomal plasmid harboring Fncpf1 under the control of TDH3p
Depositing lab: Jean-Marc Daran. Depositing organization: Delft University of Technology. Publication: FnCpf1: a novel and efficient genome editing tool for Saccharomyces cerevisiae. Swiat MA, Dashko S, den Ridder M, Wijsman M, van der Oost J, Daran JM, Daran-Lapujade P. Nucleic Acids Res. 2017 Dec 1;45(21):12585-12598. doi: 10.1093/nar/gkx1007. PubMed 29106617.
Backbone
  Vector backbone: pMEL10
  Backbone manufacturer: Mans, R. et al (2015) CRISPR/Cas9: a molecular Swiss army knife FEMS Yeast Res 15
  Backbone size w/o insert (bp): 5658
  Total vector size (bp): 9695
  Vector type: Yeast Expression
  Selectable markers: URA3
Growth in bacteria
  Bacterial resistance: Ampicillin, 100 μg/mL
  Growth temperature: 37°C
  Growth strain: DH5alpha
  Copy number: High Copy
Gene/Insert
  Gene/Insert name: Fncpf1
  Species: Francisella tularensis subsp. novicida U112
  Insert size (bp): 4038
  Mutation: human codon optimized
  GenBank ID: CP000439.1 CP000439.1
  Promoter: TEF1
  Tag / fusion protein: NLS (C terminal on insert); 3HA (C terminal on insert)
  Cloning method: Gibson Cloning
  Sequencing primers: 5′ GCCTACGGTTCCCGAAGTATGCTGCTGATGTCTGGCTATACCTATCCGTCTACGTGAATACCCTCACTAAAGGGAACAAAAG; 3′ GTTGAACATTCTTAGGCTGGTCGAATCATTTAGACACGGGCATCGTCCTCTCGAAAGGTGGGCCGCAAATTAAAGCCTTCGAG
Resource information
  A portion of this plasmid was derived from a plasmid made by: Addgene plasmid # 69976--Cpf1 Is a Single RNA-Guided Endonuclease of a Class 2 CRISPR-Cas System. Zetsche B, Gootenberg JS, Abudayyeh OO, Slaymaker IM, Makarova KS, Essletzbichler P, Volz SE, Joung J, van der Oost J, Regev A, Koonin EV, Zhang F. Cell. 2015 Sep 23. pii: S0092-8674(15)01200-3. doi: 10.1016/j.cell.2015.09.038. 10.1016/j.cell.2015.09.038 PubMed 26422227
Terms and licenses: Academic/Nonprofit Terms; Industry Terms: Not Available to Industry
How to cite: pUDE731 was a gift from Jean-Marc Daran (Addgene plasmid # 103008 ; http://n2t.net/addgene:103008 ; RRID:Addgene_103008)
